>Addgene plasmid #29685 | pCS2 HRS-RFP | addgene full sequence | sequence record 401164 | Addgene NGS Result
AAATTGTAAGCGTTAATATTTTGTTAAAATTCGCGTTAAATTTTTGTTAAATCAGCTCATTTTTTAACCA
ATAGGCCGAAATCGGCAAAATCCCTTATAAATCAAAAGAATAGACCGAGATAGGGT
[37 nt withheld, positions 127-163]
AAAGAACGTGGACTCCAACGTCAAAGG
[49 nt withheld, positions 191-239]
T
[91 nt withheld, positions 241-331]
G
[124 nt withheld, positions 333-456]
CCCATTCGCCATTCAGGCTGCGCAACTGTTGGGAAGGGCGATCGGTGCGGGCCTCTTCGCTATTACGCCA
GTCGACCGCCAATTCAATATGGCGTATATGGACTCATGCCAATTCAATATGGTGGATCTGGACCTGTGCC
AATTCAATATGGCGTATATGGACTCGTGCCAATTCAATATGGTGGATCTGGACCCCAGCCAATTCAATAT
GGCGGACTTGGCACCATGCCAATTCAATATGGCGGACCTGGCACTGTGCCAACTGGGGAGGGGTCTACTT
GGCACGGTGCCAAGTTTGAGGAGGGGTCTTGGCCCTGTGCCAAGTCCGCCATATTGAATTGGCATGGTGC
CAATAATGGCGGCCATATTGGCTATATGCCAGGATCAATATATAGGCAATATCCAATATGGCCCTATGCC
AATATGGCTATTGGCCAGGTTCAATACTATGTATTGGCCCTATGCCATATAGTATTCCATATATGGGTTT
TCCTATTGACGTAGATAGCCCCTCCCAATGGGCGGTCCCATATACCATATATGGGGCTTCCTAATACCGC
CCATAGCCACTCCCCCATTGACGTCAATGGTCTCTATATATGGTCTTTCCTATTGACGTCATATGGGCGG
TCCTATTGACGTATATGGCGCCTCCCCCATTGACGTCAATTACGGTAAATGGCCCGCCTGGCTCAATGCC
CATTGACGTCAATAGGACCACCCACCATTGACGTCAATGGGATGGCTCATTGCCCATTCATATCCGTTCT
CACGCCCCCTATTGACGTCAATGACGGTAAATGGCCCACTTGGCAGTACATCAATATCTATTAATAGTAA
CTTGGCAAGTACATTACTATTGGAAGTACGCCAGGGTACATTGGCAGTACTCCCATTGACGTCAATGGCG
GTAAATGGCCCGCGATGGCTGCCAAGTACATCCCCATTGACGTCAATGGGGAGGGGCAATGACGCAAATG
GGCGTTCCATTGACGTAAATGGGCGGTAGGCGTGCCTAATGGGAGGTCTATATAAGCAATGCTCGTTTAG
GGAACCGCCATTCTGCCTGGGGACGTCGGAGCAAGCTTGATTTAGGTGACACTATAGAATACAAGCTACT
TGTTCTTTTTGCAGGATCCGCCACCATGTACCCCTACGACGTCCCCGACTACGCAGCCTCCTCCGAGGAC
GTCATCAAGGAGTTCATGCGCTTCAAGGTGCGCATGGAGGGCTCCGTGAACGGCCACGAGTTCGAGATCG
AGGGCGAGGGCGAGGGCCGCCCCTACGAGGGCACCCAGACCGCCAAGCTGAAGGTGACCAAGGGCGGCCC
CCTGCCCTTCGCCTGGGACATCCTGTCCCCTCAGTTCCAGTACGGCTCCAAGGCCTACGTGAAGCACCCC
GCCGACATCCCCGACTACTTGAAGCTGTCCTTCCCCGAGGGCTTCAAGTGGGAGCGCGTGATGAACTTCG
AGGACGGCGGCGTGGTGACCGTGACCCAGGACTCCTCCCTGCAGGACGGCGAGTTCATCTACAAGGTGAA
GCTGCGCGGCACCAACTTCCCCTCCGACGGCCCCGTAATGCAGAAGAAGACCATGGGCTGGGAGGCCTCC
ACCGAGCGGATGTACCCCGAGGACGGCGCCCTGAAGGGCGAGATCAAGATGAGGCTGAAGCTGAAGGACG
GCGGCCACTACGACGCCGAGGTCAAGACCACCTACATGGCCAAGAAGCCCGTGCAGCTGCCCGGCGCCTA
CAAGACCGACATCAAGCTGGACATCACCTCCCACAACGAGGACTACACCATCGTGGAACAGTACGAGCGC
GCCGAGGGCCGCCACTCCACCGAATCACTAGTGAATTCAAGGCCTCTCGAGGGGCGAGGCAGCGGCACCT
TCGAGCGTCTCCTAGACAAGGCGACCAGCCAGCTCCTGTTGGAGACAGATTGGGAGTCCATTTTGCAGAT
CTGCGACCTGATCCGCCAAGGGGACACACAAGCAAAATATGCTGTGAATTCCATCAAGAAGAAAGTCAAC
GACAAGAACCCACACGTCGCCTTGTATGCCCTGGAGGTCATGGAATCTGTGGTAAAGAACTGTGGCCAGA
CAGTTCATGATGAGGTGGCCAACAAGCAGACCATGGAGGAGCTGAAGGACCTGCTGAAGAGACAAGTGGA
GGTAAACGTCCGTAACAAGATCCTGTACCTGATCCAGGCCTGGGCGCATGCCTTCCGGAACGAGCCCAAG
TACAAGGTGGTCCAGGACACCTACCAGATCATGAAGGTGGAGGGGCACGTCTTTCCAGAATTCAAAGAGA
GCGATGCCATGTTTGCTGCCGAGAGAGCCCCAGACTGGGTGGACGCTGAGGAATGCCACCGCTGCAGGGT
GCAGTTCGGGGTGATGACCCGTAAGCACCACTGCCGGGCGTGTGGGCAGATATTCTGTGGAAAGTGTTCT
TCCAAGTACTCCACCATCCCCAAGTTTGGCATCGAGAAGGAGGTGCGCGTGTGTGAGCCCTGCTACGAGC
AGCTGAACAGGAAAGCGGAGGGAAAGGCCACTTCCACCACTGAGCTGCCCCCCGAGTACCTGACCAGCCC
CCTGTCTCAGCAGTCCCAGCTGCCCCCCAAGAGGGACGAGACGGCCCTGCAGGAGGAGGAGGAGCTGCAG
CTGGCCCTGGCGCTGTCACAGTCAGAGGCGGAGGAGAAGGAGAGGCTGAGACAGAAGTCCACGTACACTT
CGTACCCCAAGGCGGAGCCCATGCCCTCGGCCTCCTCAGCGCCCCCCGCCAGCAGCCTGTACTCTTCACC
TGTGAACTCGTCGGCGCCTCTGGCTGAGGACATCGACCCTGAGCTCGCACGGTATCTCAACCGGAACTAC
TGGGAGAAGAAGCAGGAGGAGGCTCGCAAGAGCCCCACGCCATCTGCGCCCGTGCCCCTGACGGAGCCGG
CTGCACAGCCTGGGGAAGGGCACGCAGCCCCCACCAACGTGGTGGAGAACCCCCTCCCGGAGACAGACTC
TCAGCCCATTCCTCCCTCTGGTGGCCCCTTTAGTGAGCCACAGTTCCACAATGGCGAGTCTGAGGAGAGC
CACGAGCAGTTCCTGAAGGCGCTGCAGAACGCCGTCACCACCTTCGTGAACCGCATGAAGAGTAACCACA
TGCGGGGCCGCAGCATCACCAATGACTCGGCCGTGCTCTCACTCTTCCAGTCCATCAACGGCATGCACCC
GCAGCTGCTGGAGCTGCTCAACCAGCTGGACGAGCGCAGGCTGTACTATGAGGGGCTGCAGGACAAGCTG
GCACAGATCCGCGATGCCCGGGGGGCGCTGAGTGCCCTGCGCGAAGAGCACCGGGAGAAGCTTCGCCGGG
CAGCCGAGGAGGCAGAGCGCCAGCGCCAGATCCAGCTGGCCCAGAAGCTGGAGATAATGCGGCAGAAGAA
GCAGGAGTACCTGGAGGTGCAGAGGCAGCTGGCCATCCAGCGCCTGCAGGAGCAGGAGAAGGAGCGGCAG
ATGCGGCTGGAGCAGCAGAAGCAGACGGTCCAGATGCGCGCGCAGATGCCCGCCTTCCCCCTGCCCTACG
CCCAGCTCCAGGCCATGCCCGCAGCCGGAGGTGTGCTCTACCAGCCCTCGGGACCAGCCAGCTTCCCCAG
CACCTTCAGCCCTGCCGGCTCGGTGGAGGGCTCCCCAATGCACGGCGTGTACATGAGCCAGCCGGCCCCT
GCCGCTGGCCCCTACCCCAGCATGCCCAGCACTGCGGCTGATCCCAGCATGGTGAGTGCCTACATGTACC
CAGCAGGGGCCACTGGGGCGCAGGCGGCCCCCCAGGCCCAGGCCGGACCCACCGCCAGCCCCGCTTACTC
ATCCTACCAGCCTACTCCCACAGCGGGCTACCAGAACGTGGCCTCCCAGGCCCCACAGAGCCTCCCGGCC
ATCTCTCAGCCTCCGCAGTCCAGCACCATGGGCTACATGGGGAGCCAGTCAGTCTCCATGGGCTACCAGC
CTTACAACATGCAGAATCTCATGACCACCCTCCCAAGCCAGGATGCGTCTCTGCCACCCCAGCAGCCCTA
CATCGCGGGGCAGCAGCCCATGTACCAGCAGATGGCACCCTCTGGCGGTCCCCCCCAGCAGCAGCCCCCC
GTGGCCCAGCAACCGCAGGCACAGGGGCCGCCGGCACAGGGCAGCGAGGCCCAGCTCATTTCATTCGACT
GATACGTAGATCCAGACATGATAAGATACATTGATGAGTTTGGACAAACCACAACTAGAATGCAGTGAAA
AAAATGCTTTATTTGTGAAATTTGTGATGCTATTGCTTTATTTGTAACCATTATAAGCTGCAATAAACAA
GTTAACAACAACAATTGCATTCATTTTATGTTTCAGGTTCAGGGGGAGGTGTGGGAGGTTTTTTAATTCG
CGGCCGCGGCGCCAATGCATTGGGCCCGGTACCCAGCTTTTGTTCCCTTTAGTGAGGGTTAATTGCGCGC
TTGGCGTAATCATGGTCATAGCTGTTTCCTGTGTGAAATTGTTATCCGCTCACAATTCCACACAACATAC
GAGCCGGGAGCATAAAGTGTAAAGCCTGGGGTGCCTAATGAGTGAGCTAACTCACATTAATTGCGTTGCG
CTCACTGCCCGCTTTCCAGTCGGGAAACCTGTCGTGCCAGCTGCATTAATGAATCGGCCAACGCGCGGGG
AGAGGCGGTTTGCGTATTGGGCGCTCTTCCGCTTCCTCGCTCACTGACTCGCTGCGCTCGGTCGTTCGGC
TGCGGCGAGCGGTATCAGCTCACTCAAAGGCGGTAATACGGTTATCCACAGAATCAGGGGATAACGCAGG
AAAGAACATGTGAGCAAAAGGCCAGCAAAAGGCCAGGAACCGTAAAAAGGCCGCGTTGCTGGCGTTTTTC
CATAGGCTCCGCCCCCCTGACGAGCATCACAAAAATCGACGCTCAAGTCAGAGGTGGCGAAACCCGACAG
GACTATAAAGATACCAGGCGTTTCCCCCTGGAAGCTCCCTCGTGCGCTCTCCTGTTCCGACCCTGCCGCT
TACCGGATACCTGTCCGCCTTTCTCCCTTCGGGAAGCGTGGCGCTTTCTCATAGCTCACGCTGTAGGTAT
CTCAGTTCGGTGTAGGTCGTTCGCTCCAAGCTGGGCTGTGTGCACGAACCCCCCGTTCAGCCCGACCGCT
GCGCCTTATCCGGTAACTATCGTCTTGAGTCCAACCCGGTAAGACACGACTTATCGCCACTGGCAGCAGC
CACTGGTAACAGGATTAGCAGAGCGAGGTATGTAGGCGGTGCTACAGAGTTCTTGAAGTGGTGGCCTAAC
TACGGCTACACTAGAAGAACAGTATTTGGTATCTGCGCTCTGCTGAAGCCAGTTACCTTCGGAAAAAGAG
TTGGTAGCTCTTGATCCGGCAAACAAACCACCGCTGGTAGCGGTGGTTTTTTTGTTTGCAAGCAGCAGAT
TACGCGCAGAAAAAAAGGATCTCAAGAAGATCCTTTGATCTTTTCTACGGGGTCTGACGCTCAGTGGAAC
GAAAACTCACGTTAAGGGATTTTGGTCATGAGATTATCAAAAAGGATCTTCACCTAGATCCTTTTAAATT
AAAAATGAAGTTTTAAATCAATCTAAAGTATATATGAGTAAACTTGGTCTGACAGTTACCAATGCTTAAT
CAGTGAGGCACCTATCTCAGCGATCTGTCTATTTCGTTCATCCATAGTTGCCTGACTCCCCGTCGTGTAG
ATAACTACGATACGGGAGGGCTTACCATCTGGCCCCAGTGCTGCAATGATACCGCGAGACCCACGCTCAC
CGGCTCCAGATTTATCAGCAATAAACCAGCCAGCCGGAAGGGCCGAGCGCAGAAGTGGTCCTGCAACTTT
ATCCGCCTCCATCCAGTCTATTAATTGTTGCCGGGAAGCTAGAGTAAGTAGTTCGCCAGTTAATAGTTTG
CGCAACGTTGTTGCCATTGCTACAGGCATCGTGGTGTCACGCTCGTCGTTTGGTATGGCTTCATTCAGCT
CCGGTTCCCAACGATCAAGGCGAGTTACATGATCCCCCATGTTGTGCAAAAAAGCGGTTAGCTCCTTCGG
TCCTCCGATCGTTGTCAGAAGTAAGTTGGCCGCAGTGTTATCACTCATGGTTATGGCAGCACTGCATAAT
TCTCTTACTGTCATGCCATCCGTAAGATGCTTTTCTGTGACTGGTGAGTACTCAACCAAGTCATTCTGAG
AATAGTGTATGCGGCGACCGAGTTGCTCTTGCCCGGCGTCAATACGGGATAATACCGCGCCACATAGCAG
AACTTTAAAAGTGCTCATCATTGGAAAACGTTCTTCGGGGCGAAAACTCTCAAGGATCTTACCGCTGTTG
AGATCCAGTTCGATGTAACCCACTCGTGCACCCAACTGATCTTCAGCATCTTTTACTTTCACCAGCGTTT
CTGGGTGAGCAAAAACAGGAAGGCAAAATGCCGCAAAAAAGGGAATAAGGGCGACACGGAAATGTTGAAT
ACTCATACTCTTCCTTTTTCAATATTATTGAAGCATTTATCAGGGTTATTGTCTCATGAGCGGATACATA
TTTGAATGTATTTAGAAAAATAAACAAATAGGGGTTCCGCGCACATTTCCCCGAAAAGTGCCACCT
Features (pLannotate 1.2.2; 15 found; start..end, strand, type, name):
     28..456     -  rep_origin     f1 ori (sequence partly withheld): f1 bacteriophage origin of replication; arrow indicates direction of (+) strand synthesis
    461..527     -  CDS            lacZα (fragment): LacZα fragment of β-galactosidase; lacZ fragment
    534..1511    +  promoter       CMV IE94 promoter: enhancer/promoter region of simian cytomegalovirus major immediate early transcription unit IE94
   1546..1564    +  promoter       SP6 promoter: promoter for bacteriophage SP6 RNA polymerase
   1632..2297    +  CDS            mRFP1: mRFP1 is a basic (constitutively fluorescent) red fluorescent protein published in 2002, derived from Discosoma sp.. It is reported to be a somewhat slowly-maturing monomer with low acid sensitivity.
   2328..4655    +  CDS            HGS: HGS_HUMAN - Also known as HRS. Experimental evidence at protein level: Swiss-Prot protein existence level 1. Involved in intracellular signal transduction mediated by cytokines and growth factors. When associated with STAM, it suppresses DNA signaling upon stimulation by IL-2 and GM-CSF. Could be a direct effector of PI3-kinase in vesicular pathway via early endosomes and may regulate trafficking to early and late endosomes by recruiting clathrin. May concentrate ubiquitinated receptors within clathrin- coated regions. Involved in down-regulation of receptor tyrosine kinase via multivesicular
   4665..4799    -  polyA_signal   SV40 poly(A) signal: SV40 polyadenylation signal
   4912..4930    -  promoter       T3 promoter: promoter for bacteriophage T3 RNA polymerase
   4975..4991    -  protein_bind   lac operator: The lac repressor binds to the lac operator to inhibit transcription in E. coli. This inhibition can be relieved by adding lactose or isopropyl-β-D-thiogalactopyranoside (IPTG). lac repressor encoded by lacI
   4999..5029    -  promoter       lac promoter: promoter for the E. coli lac operon
   5044..5065    -  protein_bind   CAP binding site: CAP binding activates transcription in the presence of cAMP. E. coli catabolite activator protein
   5078..5170    -  CDS            lacI (fragment): lac repressor; lacI; The lac repressor binds to the lac operator to inhibit transcription in E. coli. This inhibition can be relieved by adding lactose or isopropyl-β-D-thiogalactopyranoside (IPTG).
   5353..5941    -  rep_origin     ori: high-copy-number ColE1/pMB1/pBR322/pUC origin of replication
   6112..6972    -  CDS            AmpR: β-lactamase; bla; confers resistance to ampicillin, carbenicillin, and related antibiotics
   6973..7077    -  promoter       AmpR promoter: bla
