[The description below was written by a language model from this plasmid's Addgene catalogue record and pLannotate feature annotations shown in this document.]
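Description:
pCS2 HRS-RFP is a mammalian expression plasmid built on the pCS2 backbone that encodes human HRS (hepatocyte growth factor-regulated tyrosine kinase substrate, gene symbol HGS) fused to a red fluorescent protein. The sequenced plasmid is about 7.1 kb. It is maintained in E. coli at high copy through a ColE1/pUC-type origin and selected with ampicillin via the β-lactamase gene. An f1 phage origin and remnants of the lac region (lacZα and lacI fragments, lac promoter and operator) are carried over from the parental cloning vector and have no role in expression of the insert.

The expression cassette is driven by the simian cytomegalovirus IE94 enhancer/promoter, which gives strong constitutive transcription in vertebrate cells. Downstream of it lies an SP6 promoter, followed by the mRFP1 coding sequence, the HGS coding sequence, and an SV40 polyadenylation signal. Despite the order in the plasmid name, both the catalogue entry and the feature table place the monomeric mRFP1 at the N terminus of HRS, contributed by the backbone. The SP6 promoter allows in vitro synthesis of sense mRNA, a common use of pCS2 vectors for embryo microinjection, while a T3 promoter on the opposite strand beyond the poly(A) signal also serves as a sequencing primer site.

HRS acts at early endosomes and in the sorting of ubiquitinated receptors toward multivesicular bodies, so the fusion can serve as a red fluorescent marker of this compartment in cells. The associated publication concerns sequestration of GSK3 inside multivesicular endosomes during Wnt signaling, consistent with use of the construct to visualise or manipulate that pathway.
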