Addgene plasmid #29685: pCS2 HRS-RFP
Depositing lab: Edward De Robertis. Depositing organization: University of California, Los Angeles (UCLA). Publication: Wnt signaling requires sequestration of glycogen synthase kinase 3 inside multivesicular endosomes. Taelman VF, Dobrowolski R, Plouhinec JL, Fuentealba LC, Vorwald PP, Gumper I, Sabatini DD, De Robertis EM. Cell. 2010 Dec 23. 143(7):1136-48. 10.1016/j.cell.2010.11.034 PubMed 21183076.
Backbone
  Vector backbone: pCS2
  Backbone size w/o insert (bp): 4096
  Vector type: Mammalian Expression
Growth in bacteria
  Bacterial resistance: Ampicillin, 100 μg/mL
  Growth temperature: 37°C
  Growth strain: DH5alpha
  Copy number: High Copy
Gene/Insert
  Gene/Insert name: hepatocyte growth factor-regulated tyrosine kinase substrate (alt name: HRS)
  Species: H. sapiens (human)
  Insert size (bp): 2926
  Entrez Gene: HGS (a.k.a. HRS)
  Tag / fusion protein: RFP (N terminal on backbone)
  Cloning method: Restriction Enzyme; 5′ cloning site Xho1 (not destroyed); 3′ cloning site SnaB1 (destroyed during cloning)
  Sequencing primers: 5′ SP6; 3′ T3
Terms and licenses: Academic/Nonprofit Terms; Industry Terms: Not Available to Industry
How to cite: pCS2 HRS-RFP was a gift from Edward De Robertis (Addgene plasmid # 29685 ; http://n2t.net/addgene:29685 ; RRID:Addgene_29685)
