>Addgene plasmid #29685 | pCS2 HRS-RFP | addgene partial sequence | sequence record 35393 | 29685 with DsRed1-C
TACGAGCGCGCCGAGGGCCGCCACTCCACCGAATCACTAGTGAATTCAAGGCCTCTCGAGGGGCGAGGCA
GCGGCACCTTCGAGCGTCTCCTAGACAAGGCGACCAGCCAGCTCCTGTTGGAGACAGATTGGGAGTCCAT
TTTGCAGATCTGCGACCTGATCCGCCAAGGGGACACACAAGCAAAATATGCTGTGAATTCCATCAAGAAG
AAAGTCAACGACAAGAACCCACACGTCGCCTTGTATGCCCTGGAGGTCATGGAATCTGTGGTAAAGAACT
GTGGCCAGACAGTTCATGATGAGGTGGCCAACAAGCAGACCATGGAGGAGCTGAAGGACCTGCTGAAGAG
ACAAGTGGAGGTAAACGTCCGTAACAAGATCCTGTACCTGATCCAGGCCTGGGCGCATGCCTTCCGGAAC
GAGCCCAAGTACAAGGTGGTCCAGGACACCTACCAGATCATGAAGGTGGAGGGGCACGTCTTTCCAGAAT
TCAAAGAGAGCGATGCCATGTTTGCTGCCGAGAGAGCCCCAGACTGGGTGGACGCTGAGGAATGCCACCG
CTGCAGGGTGCAGTTCGGGGTGATGACCCGTAAGCACCACTGCCGGGCGTGTGGGCAGATATTCTGTGGA
AAGTGTTCTTCCAAGTACTCCACCATCCCCAAGTTTGGCATCGAGAAGGAGGTGCGCGTGTGTGAGCCCT
GCTACGAGCAGCTGAACAGGAAAGCGGAGGGAAAGGCCACTTCCACCACTGAGCTGCCCCCCGAGTACCT
GACCAGCCCCCTGTCTCAGCAGTCCCAGCTGCCCCCCAAGAGGGACGAGACGGCCC
